Addgene plasmid #214812: pCMV-PE7
Purpose: Mammalian expression of SpCas9 PE7 prime editor
Depositing lab: Brittany Adamson. Publication: Improving prime editing with an endogenous small RNA-binding protein. Yan J, Oyler-Castrillo P, Ravisankar P, Ward CC, Levesque S, Jing Y, Simpson D, Zhao A, Li H, Yan W, Goudy L, Schmidt R, Solley SC, Gilbert LA, Chan MM, Bauer DE, Marson A, Parsons LR, Adamson B. Nature. 2024 Apr 3. doi: 10.1038/s41586-024-07259-6. PubMed 38570691.
Backbone
  Vector backbone: pCMV
  Backbone size w/o insert (bp): 3402
  Total vector size (bp): 10473
  Vector type: Mammalian Expression
Growth in bacteria
  Bacterial resistance: Ampicillin, 100 μg/mL
  Growth temperature: 37°C
  Growth strain: NEB Stable
  Copy number: High Copy
Gene/Insert
  Gene/Insert name: PE7 (alt name: PEmax-La(SSB)1-194)
  Species: Synthetic; SpCas9 is from Streptococcus pyogenes; MMLV_RT is from the Moloney murine leukemia virus; La(SSB)1-194 is from Homo sapiens
  Insert size (bp): 7071
  Promoter: CMV
  Tag / fusion protein: SV40 bpNLS (N terminal on insert); SV40 bpNLS (C terminal on insert); c-Myc NLS (C terminal on insert)
  Cloning method: Restriction Enzyme; 5′ cloning site BsrGI (not destroyed); 3′ cloning site AgeI (not destroyed)
  Sequencing primers: 5′ CMV Forward, T7; 3′ BGHR
Terms and licenses: Academic/Nonprofit Terms; Industry Terms: Not Available to Industry
How to cite: pCMV-PE7 was a gift from Brittany Adamson (Addgene plasmid # 214812 ; http://n2t.net/addgene:214812 ; RRID:Addgene_214812)
