[The description below was written by a language model from this plasmid's Addgene catalogue record and pLannotate feature annotations shown in this document.]
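Description:
pCMV-PE7 is a 10.5 kb mammalian expression plasmid built on a pCMV backbone for transient production of the PE7 prime editor. It is propagated in E. coli as a high-copy plasmid through a ColE1/pUC-type origin and selected with ampicillin via the β-lactamase gene. The backbone also carries small remnants of lac regulatory elements, a bom fragment and short SV40 promoter and polylinker fragments, which appear to be cloning vestiges rather than functional parts of the payload. The record lists no mammalian selection marker or reporter.

The roughly 7.1 kb insert sits between BsrGI and AgeI sites and is a single synthetic open reading frame, driven by the human CMV immediate-early enhancer and promoter and terminated by the bovine growth hormone polyadenylation signal. A T7 promoter lies just upstream of the coding region. PE7, also named PEmax-La(SSB)1-194, joins three modules in order: Streptococcus pyogenes Cas9, the Moloney murine leukemia virus reverse transcriptase, and residues 1–194 of the human La (SSB) protein. The automated annotation labels the Cas9 segment as a dCas9 fragment and the reverse transcriptase as a gag-pol fragment; these are similarity-based matches, and prime editors conventionally use a Cas9 nickase rather than a fully inactive enzyme. Nuclear import is provided by an N-terminal SV40 bipartite NLS plus C-terminal SV40 bipartite and c-Myc NLS sequences. La normally binds the 3′ poly(U) ends of RNA polymerase III transcripts and protects them from exonucleases, so fusing its N-terminal portion to the editor is consistent with the stated aim of improving prime editing through an endogenous small RNA-binding protein. The plasmid encodes no guide RNA, so a prime editing guide RNA must be supplied separately.
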