Features (pLannotate 1.2.2; 17 found; start..end, strand, type, name):
    171..1031    -  CDS            AmpR: β-lactamase; bla; confers resistance to ampicillin, carbenicillin, and related antibiotics
   1032..1136    -  promoter       AmpR promoter: bla
   1207..1251    -  misc_feature   bom (fragment): basis of mobility region from pBR322
   1406..1785    +  enhancer       CMV enhancer: human cytomegalovirus immediate early enhancer
   1786..1989    +  promoter       CMV promoter: human cytomegalovirus (CMV) immediate early promoter
   2031..2049    +  promoter       T7 promoter: promoter for bacteriophage T7 RNA polymerase
   2120..6221    +  CDS            dCas9 (fragment): catalytically dead mutant of the Cas9 endonuclease from the Streptococcus pyogenes Type II CRISPR/Cas system RNA-guided DNA-binding protein that lacks endonuclease activity due to the D10A mutation in the RuvC catalytic domain and the N863A mutation in the HNH catalytic domain
   6323..8353    +  CDS            gag-pol (fragment): POL_MLVMS - Experimental evidence at protein level: Swiss-Prot protein existence level 1. [Integrase]: Catalyzes viral DNA integration into the host chromosome, by performing a series of DNA cutting and joining reactions. This enzyme activity takes place after virion entry into a cell and reverse transcription of the RNA genome in dsDNA. The first step in the integration process is 3' processing. This step requires a complex comprising the viral genome, matrix protein and integrase. This complex is called the pre-integration complex (PIC). The integrase protein removes 2 nucleotides from each
   8450..9031    +  CDS            SSB (fragment): LA_HUMAN - Experimental evidence at protein level: Swiss-Prot protein existence level 1. Binds to the 3' poly(U) terminus of nascent RNA polymerase III transcripts, protecting them from exonuclease digestion and facilitating their folding and maturation (PubMed:3192525, PubMed:2470590). In case of Coxsackievirus B3 infection, binds to the viral internal ribosome entry site (IRES) and stimulates the IRES- mediated translation (PubMed:12384597). From Homo sapiens (Human).
   9188..9412    +  polyA_signal   bGH poly(A) signal: bovine growth hormone polyadenylation signal
   9416..9437    +  promoter       SV40 promoter (fragment): SV40 enhancer and early promoter
   9442..9458    +  misc_feature   MCS (fragment): pBluescript multiple cloning site
   9507..9523    -  protein_bind   lac operator: The lac repressor binds to the lac operator to inhibit transcription in E. coli. This inhibition can be relieved by adding lactose or isopropyl-β-D-thiogalactopyranoside (IPTG). lac repressor encoded by lacI
   9531..9561    -  promoter       lac promoter: promoter for the E. coli lac operon
   9576..9597    -  protein_bind   CAP binding site: CAP binding activates transcription in the presence of cAMP. E. coli catabolite activator protein
   9610..9702    -  CDS            lacI (fragment): lac repressor; lacI; The lac repressor binds to the lac operator to inhibit transcription in E. coli. This inhibition can be relieved by adding lactose or isopropyl-β-D-thiogalactopyranoside (IPTG).
   9885..10473   -  rep_origin     ori: high-copy-number ColE1/pMB1/pBR322/pUC origin of replication
>Addgene plasmid #214812 | pCMV-PE7 | addgene full sequence | sequence record 432377 | Addgene Long Read Sequencing Result
GAAGATCCTTTGATCTTTTCTACGGGGTCTGACACTCAGTGGAACGAAAACTCACGTTAAGGGATTTTGG
TCATGAGATTATCAAAAAGGATCTTCACCTAGATCCTTTTAAATTAAAAATGAAGTTTTAAATCAATCTA
AAGTATATATGAGTAAACTTGGTCTGACAGTTACCAATGCTTAATCAGTGAGGCACCTATCTCAGCGATC
TGTCTATTTCGTTCATCCATAGTTGCCTGACTCCCCGTCGTGTAGATAACTACGATACGGGAGGGCTTAC
CATCTGGCCCCAGTGCTGCAATGATACCGCGAGACCCACGCTCACCGGCTCCAGATTTATCAGCAATAAA
CCAGCCAGCCGGAAGGGCCGAGCGCAGAAGTGGTCCTGCAACTTTATCCGCCTCCATCCAGTCTATTAAT
TGTTGCCGGGAAGCTAGAGTAAGTAGTTCGCCAGTTAATAGTTTGCGCAACGTTGTTGCCATTGCTACAG
GCATCGTGGTGTCACGCTCGTCGTTTGGTATGGCTTCATTCAGCTCCGGTTCCCAACGATCAAGGCGAGT
TACATGATCCCCCATGTTGTGCAAAAAAGCGGTTAGCTCCTTCGGTCCTCCGATCGTTGTCAGAAGTAAG
TTGGCCGCAGTGTTATCACTCATGGTTATGGCAGCACTGCATAATTCTCTTACTGTCATGCCATCCGTAA
GATGCTTTTCTGTGACTGGTGAGTACTCAACCAAGTCATTCTGAGAATAGTGTATGCGGCGACCGAGTTG
CTCTTGCCCGGCGTCAATACGGGATAATACCGCGCCACATAGCAGAACTTTAAAAGTGCTCATCATTGGA
AAACGTTCTTCGGGGCGAAAACTCTCAAGGATCTTACCGCTGTTGAGATCCAGTTCGATGTAACCCACTC
GTGCACCCAACTGATCTTCAGCATCTTTTACTTTCACCAGCGTTTCTGGGTGAGCAAAAACAGGAAGGCA
AAATGCCGCAAAAAAGGGAATAAGGGCGACACGGAAATGTTGAATACTCATACTCTTCCTTTTTCAATAT
TATTGAAGCATTTATCAGGGTTATTGTCTCATGAGCGGATACATATTTGAATGTATTTAGAAAAATAAAC
AAATAGGGGTTCCGCGCACATTTCCCCGAAAAGTGCCACCTGACGTCGACGGATCGGGAGATCGATCTCC
CGATCCCCTAGGGTCGACTCTCAGTACAATCTGCTCTGATGCCGCATAGTTAAGCCAGTATCTGCTCCCT
GCTTGTGTGTTGGAGGTCGCTGAGTAGTGCGCGAGCAAAATTTAAGCTACAACAAGGCAAGGCTTGACCG
ACAATTGCATGAAGAATCTGCTTAGGGTTAGGCGTTTTGCGCTGCTTCGCGATGTACGGGCCAGATATAC
GCGTTGACATTGATTATTGACTAGTTATTAATAGTAATCAATTACGGGGTCATTAGTTCATAGCCCATAT
ATGGAGTTCCGCGTTACATAACTTACGGTAAATGGCCCGCCTGGCTGACCGCCCAACGACCCCCGCCCAT
TGACGTCAATAATGACGTATGTTCCCATAGTAACGCCAATAGGGACTTTCCATTGACGTCAATGGGTGGA
GTATTTACGGTAAACTGCCCACTTGGCAGTACATCAAGTGTATCATATGCCAAGTACGCCCCCTATTGAC
GTCAATGACGGTAAATGGCCCGCCTGGCATTATGCCCAGTACATGACCTTATGGGACTTTCCTACTTGGC
AGTACATCTACGTATTAGTCATCGCTATTACCATGGTGATGCGGTTTTGGCAGTACATCAATGGGCGTGG
ATAGCGGTTTGACTCACGGGGATTTCCAAGTCTCCACCCCATTGACGTCAATGGGAGTTTGTTTTGGCAC
CAAAATCAACGGGACTTTCCAAAATGTCGTAACAACTCCGCCCCATTGACGCAAATGGGCGGTAGGCGTG
TACGGTGGGAGGTCTATATAAGCAGAGCTGGTTTAGTGAACCGTCAGATCCGCTAGAGATCCGCGGCCGC
TAATACGACTCACTATAGGGAGAGCCGCCACCATGAAACGGACAGCCGACGGAAGCGAGTTCGAGTCACC
AAAGAAGAAGCGGAAAGTCGACAAGAAGTACAGCATCGGCCTGGACATCGGCACCAACTCTGTGGGCTGG
GCCGTGATCACCGACGAGTACAAGGTGCCCAGCAAGAAATTCAAGGTGCTGGGCAACACCGACCGGCACA
GCATCAAGAAGAACCTGATCGGAGCCCTGCTGTTCGACAGCGGCGAAACAGCCGAGGCCACCCGGCTGAA
GAGAACCGCCAGAAGAAGATACACCAGACGGAAGAACCGGATCTGCTATCTGCAAGAGATCTTCAGCAAC
GAGATGGCCAAGGTGGACGACAGCTTCTTCCACAGACTGGAAGAGTCCTTCCTGGTGGAAGAGGATAAGA
AGCACGAGCGGCACCCCATCTTCGGCAACATCGTGGACGAGGTGGCCTACCACGAGAAGTACCCCACCAT
CTACCACCTGAGAAAGAAACTGGTGGACAGCACCGACAAGGCCGACCTGCGGCTGATCTATCTGGCCCTG
GCCCACATGATCAAGTTCCGGGGCCACTTCCTGATCGAGGGCGACCTGAACCCCGACAACAGCGACGTGG
ACAAGCTGTTCATCCAGCTGGTGCAGACCTACAACCAGCTGTTCGAGGAAAACCCCATCAACGCCAGCGG
CGTGGACGCCAAGGCCATCCTGTCTGCCAGACTGAGCAAGAGCAGAAAGCTGGAAAATCTGATCGCCCAG
CTGCCCGGCGAGAAGAAGAATGGCCTGTTCGGAAACCTGATTGCCCTGAGCCTGGGCCTGACCCCCAACT
TCAAGAGCAACTTCGACCTGGCCGAGGATGCCAAACTGCAGCTGAGCAAGGACACCTACGACGACGACCT
GGACAACCTGCTGGCCCAGATCGGCGACCAGTACGCCGACCTGTTTCTGGCCGCCAAGAACCTGTCCGAC
GCCATCCTGCTGAGCGACATCCTGAGAGTGAACACCGAGATCACCAAGGCCCCCCTGAGCGCCTCTATGA
TCAAGAGATACGACGAGCACCACCAGGACCTGACCCTGCTGAAAGCTCTCGTGCGGCAGCAGCTGCCTGA
GAAGTACAAAGAGATTTTCTTCGACCAGAGCAAGAACGGCTACGCCGGCTACATTGACGGCGGAGCCAGC
CAGGAAGAGTTCTACAAGTTCATCAAGCCCATCCTGGAAAAGATGGACGGCACCGAGGAACTGCTCGTGA
AGCTGAAGAGAGAGGACCTGCTGCGGAAGCAGCGGACCTTCGACAACGGCAGCATCCCCCACCAGATCCA
CCTGGGAGAGCTGCACGCCATTCTGCGGCGGCAGGAAGATTTTTACCCATTCCTGAAGGACAACCGGGAA
AAGATCGAGAAGATCCTGACCTTCCGCATCCCCTACTACGTGGGCCCTCTGGCCAGGGGAAACAGCAGAT
TCGCCTGGATGACCAGAAAGAGCGAGGAAACCATCACCCCCTGGAACTTCGAGGAAGTGGTGGACAAGGG
CGCTTCCGCCCAGAGCTTCATCGAGCGGATGACCAACTTCGATAAGAACCTGCCCAACGAGAAGGTGCTG
CCCAAGCACAGCCTGCTGTACGAGTACTTCACCGTGTATAACGAGCTGACCAAAGTGAAATACGTGACCG
AGGGAATGAGAAAGCCCGCCTTCCTGAGCGGCGAGCAGAAAAAGGCCATCGTGGACCTGCTGTTCAAGAC
CAACCGGAAAGTGACCGTGAAGCAGCTGAAAGAGGACTACTTCAAGAAAATCGAGTGCTTCGACTCCGTG
GAAATCTCCGGCGTGGAAGATCGGTTCAACGCCTCCCTGGGCACATACCACGATCTGCTGAAAATTATCA
AGGACAAGGACTTCCTGGACAATGAGGAAAACGAGGACATTCTGGAAGATATCGTGCTGACCCTGACACT
GTTTGAGGACAGAGAGATGATCGAGGAACGGCTGAAAACCTATGCCCACCTGTTCGACGACAAAGTGATG
AAGCAGCTGAAGCGGCGGAGATACACCGGCTGGGGCAGGCTGAGCCGGAAGCTGATCAACGGCATCCGGG
ACAAGCAGTCCGGCAAGACAATCCTGGATTTCCTGAAGTCCGACGGCTTCGCCAACAGAAACTTCATGCA
GCTGATCCACGACGACAGCCTGACCTTTAAAGAGGACATCCAGAAAGCCCAGGTGTCCGGCCAGGGCGAT
AGCCTGCACGAGCACATTGCCAATCTGGCCGGCAGCCCCGCCATTAAGAAGGGCATCCTGCAGACAGTGA
AGGTGGTGGACGAGCTCGTGAAAGTGATGGGCCGGCACAAGCCCGAGAACATCGTGATCGAAATGGCCAG
AGAGAACCAGACCACCCAGAAGGGACAGAAGAACAGCCGCGAGAGAATGAAGCGGATCGAAGAGGGCATC
AAAGAGCTGGGCAGCCAGATCCTGAAAGAACACCCCGTGGAAAACACCCAGCTGCAGAACGAGAAGCTGT
ACCTGTACTACCTGCAGAATGGGCGGGATATGTACGTGGACCAGGAACTGGACATCAACCGGCTGTCCGA
CTACGATGTGGACGCTATCGTGCCTCAGAGCTTTCTGAAGGACGACTCCATCGACAACAAGGTGCTGACC
AGAAGCGACAAGAACCGGGGCAAGAGCGACAACGTGCCCTCCGAAGAGGTCGTGAAGAAGATGAAGAACT
ACTGGCGGCAGCTGCTGAACGCCAAGCTGATTACCCAGAGAAAGTTCGACAATCTGACCAAGGCCGAGAG
AGGCGGCCTGAGCGAACTGGATAAGGCCGGCTTCATCAAGAGACAGCTGGTGGAAACCCGGCAGATCACA
AAGCACGTGGCACAGATCCTGGACTCCCGGATGAACACTAAGTACGACGAGAATGACAAGCTGATCCGGG
AAGTGAAAGTGATCACCCTGAAGTCCAAGCTGGTGTCCGATTTCCGGAAGGATTTCCAGTTTTACAAAGT
GCGCGAGATCAACAACTACCACCACGCCCACGACGCCTACCTGAACGCCGTCGTGGGAACCGCCCTGATC
AAAAAGTACCCTAAGCTGGAAAGCGAGTTCGTGTACGGCGACTACAAGGTGTACGACGTGCGGAAGATGA
TCGCCAAGAGCGAGCAGGAAATCGGCAAGGCTACCGCCAAGTACTTCTTCTACAGCAACATCATGAACTT
TTTCAAGACCGAGATTACCCTGGCCAACGGCGAGATCCGGAAGCGGCCTCTGATCGAGACAAACGGCGAA
ACCGGGGAGATCGTGTGGGATAAGGGCCGGGATTTTGCCACCGTGCGGAAAGTGCTGAGCATGCCCCAAG
TGAATATCGTGAAAAAGACCGAGGTGCAGACAGGCGGCTTCAGCAAAGAGTCTATCCTGCCCAAGAGGAA
CAGCGATAAGCTGATCGCCAGAAAGAAGGACTGGGACCCTAAGAAGTACGGCGGCTTCGACAGCCCCACC
GTGGCCTATTCTGTGCTGGTGGTGGCCAAAGTGGAAAAGGGCAAGTCCAAGAAACTGAAGAGTGTGAAAG
AGCTGCTGGGGATCACCATCATGGAAAGAAGCAGCTTCGAGAAGAATCCCATCGACTTTCTGGAAGCCAA
GGGCTACAAAGAAGTGAAAAAGGACCTGATCATCAAGCTGCCTAAGTACTCCCTGTTCGAGCTGGAAAAC
GGCCGGAAGAGAATGCTGGCCTCTGCCGGCGAACTGCAGAAGGGAAACGAACTGGCCCTGCCCTCCAAAT
ATGTGAACTTCCTGTACCTGGCCAGCCACTATGAGAAGCTGAAGGGCTCCCCCGAGGATAATGAGCAGAA
ACAGCTGTTTGTGGAACAGCACAAGCACTACCTGGACGAGATCATCGAGCAGATCAGCGAGTTCTCCAAG
AGAGTGATCCTGGCCGACGCTAATCTGGACAAAGTGCTGTCCGCCTACAACAAGCACCGGGATAAGCCCA
TCAGAGAGCAGGCCGAGAATATCATCCACCTGTTTACCCTGACCAATCTGGGAGCCCCTGCCGCCTTCAA
GTACTTTGACACCACCATCGACCGGAAGAGGTACACCAGCACCAAAGAGGTGCTGGACGCCACCCTGATC
CACCAGAGCATCACCGGCCTGTACGAGACACGGATCGACCTGTCTCAGCTGGGAGGTGACTCCGGCGGAA
GCTCTGGTGGCAGCAAGCGGACCGCCGACGGCTCTGAATTCGAGAGCCCTAAGAAGAAAAGAAAGGTGAG
CGGAGGCTCTAGCGGCGGAAGCACCCTGAACATTGAAGACGAGTATAGACTGCATGAAACAAGCAAGGAA
CCCGACGTGTCCCTGGGCTCCACCTGGCTGTCCGACTTTCCCCAGGCCTGGGCCGAGACAGGAGGAATGG
GCCTGGCCGTGCGGCAGGCACCCCTGATCATCCCTCTGAAGGCCACCTCTACACCCGTGAGCATCAAGCA
GTACCCTATGTCTCAGGAGGCCAGACTGGGCATCAAGCCTCACATCCAGAGGCTGCTGGACCAGGGCATC
CTGGTGCCATGCCAGAGCCCCTGGAACACACCACTGCTGCCCGTGAAGAAGCCAGGCACCAATGACTATA
GACCCGTGCAGGATCTGAGAGAGGTGAACAAGAGGGTGGAGGATATCCACCCCACCGTGCCCAACCCTTA
CAATCTGCTGTCCGGCCTGCCCCCTTCTCACCAGTGGTATACAGTGCTGGACCTGAAGGATGCCTTCTTT
TGTCTGAGACTGCACCCTACCAGCCAGCCACTGTTCGCCTTTGAGTGGAGGGACCCTGAGATGGGCATCT
CTGGCCAGCTGACCTGGACACGCCTGCCTCAGGGCTTCAAGAATAGCCCAACACTGTTTAACGAGGCCCT
GCACCGCGACCTGGCAGATTTCCGGATCCAGCACCCAGATCTGATCCTGCTGCAGTACGTGGACGATCTG
CTGCTGGCCGCCACCAGCGAGCTGGATTGCCAGCAGGGAACACGCGCCCTGCTGCAGACCCTGGGAAACC
TGGGATATAGGGCATCCGCCAAGAAGGCCCAGATCTGTCAGAAGCAGGTGAAGTACCTGGGCTATCTGCT
GAAGGAGGGCCAGAGATGGCTGACAGAGGCCAGGAAGGAGACAGTGATGGGCCAGCCAACACCCAAGACC
CCAAGACAGCTGAGGGAGTTCCTGGGCAAAGCAGGATTTTGCAGGCTGTTCATCCCAGGATTCGCAGAGA
TGGCAGCACCTCTGTACCCACTGACCAAGCCGGGCACCCTGTTTAATTGGGGCCCTGACCAGCAGAAGGC
CTATCAGGAGATCAAGCAGGCCCTGCTGACAGCACCAGCCCTGGGCCTGCCAGACCTGACCAAGCCTTTC
GAGCTGTTTGTGGATGAGAAGCAGGGCTACGCCAAGGGCGTGCTGACCCAGAAGCTGGGACCATGGAGAC
GGCCCGTGGCCTATCTGTCCAAGAAGCTGGACCCAGTGGCAGCAGGATGGCCACCATGCCTGAGGATGGT
GGCAGCAATCGCCGTGCTGACAAAGGATGCCGGCAAGCTGACCATGGGACAGCCACTGGTCATCCTGGCA
CCACACGCAGTGGAGGCCCTGGTGAAGCAGCCTCCAGATCGCTGGCTGTCTAACGCCCGGATGACACACT
ACCAGGCCCTGCTGCTGGACACCGATCGCGTGCAGTTTGGCCCTGTGGTGGCCCTGAATCCAGCCACCCT
GCTGCCTCTGCCAGAGGAGGGCCTGCAGCACAACTGTCTGGACATCCTGGCAGAGGCACACGGAACAAGG
CCAGACCTGACCGATCAGCCCCTGCCTGACGCCGATCACACATGGTATACCGATGGAAGCTCCCTGCTGC
AGGAGGGCCAGAGGAAGGCAGGAGCAGCAGTGACCACAGAGACAGAAGTGATCTGGGCCAAGGCCCTGCC
AGCAGGCACATCCGCCCAGCGGGCCGAGCTGATCGCCCTGACCCAGGCCCTGAAGATGGCCGAGGGCAAG
AAGCTGAACGTGTACACAGACTCCAGATATGCCTTCGCCACCGCACACATCCACGGAGAGATCTACAGGC
GCCGGGGCTGGCTGACCTCTGAGGGCAAGGAGATCAAGAACAAGGATGAGATCCTGGCCCTGCTGAAGGC
CCTGTTTCTGCCCAAGCGGCTGAGCATCATCCACTGTCCTGGACACCAGAAGGGACACTCCGCCGAGGCA
AGGGGCAATCGGATGGCCGACCAGGCCGCCAGAAAGGCTGCTATTACTGAAACTCCCGACACTTCCACTC
TGCTGATTGAAAACTCCTCCCCTTCCGGAGGATCTAGCGGAGGCTCCTCTGGCTCTGAGACACCTGGCAC
AAGCGAGAGCGCAACACCTGAAAGCAGCGGGGGCAGCAGCGGGGGGTCAATGGCTGAAAATGGTGATAAT
GAAAAGATGGCTGCCCTGGAGGCCAAAATCTGTCATCAAATTGAGTATTATTTTGGCGACTTCAATTTGC
CACGGGACAAGTTTCTAAAGGAACAGATAAAACTGGATGAAGGCTGGGTACCTTTGGAGATAATGATAAA
ATTCAACAGGTTGAACCGTCTAACAACAGACTTTAATGTAATTGTGGAAGCATTGAGCAAATCCAAGGCA
GAACTCATGGAAATCAGTGAAGATAAAACTAAAATCAGAAGGTCTCCAAGCAAACCCCTACCTGAAGTGA
CTGATGAGTATAAAAATGATGTAAAAAACAGATCTGTTTATATTAAAGGCTTCCCAACTGATGCAACTCT
TGATGACATAAAAGAATGGTTAGAAGATAAAGGTCAAGTACTAAATATTCAGATGAGAAGAACATTGCAT
AAAGCATTTAAGGGATCAATTTTTGTTGTGTTTGATAGCATTGAATCTGCTAAGAAATTTGTAGAGACCC
CTGGCCAGAAGTACAAAGAAACAGACCTGCTAATACTTTTCAAGGACGATTACTTTGCCAAAAAAAATGA
ATCTGGCGGCTCAAAAAGAACCGCCGACGGCAGCGAATTCGAGTCTCCCAAGAAGAAGAGGAAAGTCGGC
TCTGGCCCTGCCGCTAAGAGAGTGAAGCTGGACTAACCGGTCATCATCACCATCACCATTGAGTTTAAAC
CCGCTGATCAGCCTCGACTGTGCCTTCTAGTTGCCAGCCATCTGTTGTTTGCCCCTCCCCCGTGCCTTCC
TTGACCCTGGAAGGTGCCACTCCCACTGTCCTTTCCTAATAAAATGAGAAAATTGCATCGCATTGTCTGA
GTAGGTGTCATTCTATTCTGGGGGGTGGGGTGGGGCAGGACAGCAAGGGGGAGGATTGGGAAGACAATAG
CAGGCATGCTGGGGATGCGGTGGGCTCTATGGCTTCTGAGGCGGAAAGAACCAGCTGGGGCTCGATACCG
TCGACCTCTAGCTAGAGCTTGGCGTAATCATGGTCATAGCTGTTTCCTGTGTGAAATTGTTATCCGCTCA
CAATTCCACACAACATACGAGCCGGAAGCATAAAGTGTAAAGCCTAGGGTGCCTAATGAGTGAGCTAACT
CACATTAATTGCGTTGCGCTCACTGCCCGCTTTCCAGTCGGGAAACCTGTCGTGCCAGCTGCATTAATGA
ATCGGCCAACGCGCGGGGAGAGGCGGTTTGCGTATTGGGCGCTCTTCCGCTTCCTCGCTCACTGACTCGC
TGCGCTCGGTCGTTCGGCTGCGGCGAGCGGTATCAGCTCACTCAAAGGCGGTAATACGGTTATCCACAGA
ATCAGGGGATAACGCAGGAAAGAACATGTGAGCAAAAGGCCAGCAAAAGGCCAGGAACCGTAAAAAGGCC
GCGTTGCTGGCGTTTTTCCATAGGCTCCGCCCCCCTGACGAGCATCACAAAAATCGACGCTCAAGTCAGA
GGTGGCGAAACCCGACAGGACTATAAAGATACCAGGCGTTTCCCCCTGGAAGCTCCCTCGTGCGCTCTCC
TGTTCCGACCCTGCCGCTTACCGGATACCTGTCCGCCTTTCTCCCTTCGGGAAGCGTGGCGCTTTCTCAT
AGCTCACGCTGTAGGTATCTCAGTTCGGTGTAGGTCGTTCGCTCCAAGCTGGGCTGTGTGCACGAACCCC
CCGTTCAGCCCGACCGCTGCGCCTTATCCGGTAACTATCGTCTTGAGTCCAACCCGGTAAGACACGACTT
ATCGCCACTGGCAGCAGCCACTGGTAACAGGATTAGCAGAGCGAGGTATGTAGGCGGTGCTACAGAGTTC
TTGAAGTGGTGGCCTAACTACGGCTACACTAGAAGAACAGTATTTGGTATCTGCGCTCTGCTGAAGCCAG
TTACCTTCGGAAAAAGAGTTGGTAGCTCTTGATCCGGCAAACAAACCACCGCTGGTAGCGGTGGTTTTTT
TGTTTGCAAGCAGCAGATTACGCGCAGAAAAAAAGGATCTCAA
